Addgene plasmid #126205: p1149-pCSDest-AcrIIA4-mCherry-miR122BS
Purpose: Mammalian expression of AcrIIA4 fused to mCherry with 3x miR-122 binding sites in 3' UTR
Depositing lab: Erik Sontheimer. Depositing organization: University of Massachusetts, Worcester. Publication: Tissue-restricted Genome Editing in vivo Specified by MicroRNA-repressible Anti-CRISPR Proteins. Lee J, Mou H, Ibraheim R, Liang SQ, Liu P, Xue W, Sontheimer EJ. RNA. 2019 Aug 22. pii: rna.071704.119. doi: 10.1261/rna.071704.119. PubMed 31439808.
Backbone
  Vector backbone: pCSDest2
  Backbone size w/o insert (bp): 4954
  Total vector size (bp): 5215
  Vector type: Mammalian Expression
Growth in bacteria
  Bacterial resistance: Ampicillin, 100 μg/mL
  Growth temperature: 37°C
  Growth strain: DH5alpha
  Copy number: Unknown
Gene/Insert
  Gene/Insert name: codon-optimized AcrIIA4
  Insert size (bp): 261
  Promoter: CMV
  Tag / fusion protein: FLAG/NLS (C terminal on insert); mCherry (C terminal on insert)
  Cloning method: Gibson Cloning
  Sequencing primers: 5′ ATTTAGGTGACACTATAGA; 3′ TAATACGACTCACTATAG
Terms and licenses: Academic/Nonprofit Terms; Industry Terms: Not Available to Industry
How to cite: p1149-pCSDest-AcrIIA4-mCherry-miR122BS was a gift from Erik Sontheimer (Addgene plasmid # 126205 ; http://n2t.net/addgene:126205 ; RRID:Addgene_126205)
