[The description below was written by a language model from this plasmid's Addgene catalogue record and pLannotate feature annotations shown in this document.]
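Description:
p1149-pCSDest-AcrIIA4-mCherry-miR122BS is a mammalian expression plasmid of about 5.2 kb built on the pCSDest2 backbone. It is propagated in E. coli through a high-copy ColE1/pUC-type origin and selected with ampicillin via the β-lactamase gene. An f1 phage origin and remnants of lac/lacZα sequence are also present as backbone leftovers.

The payload is a codon-optimized AcrIIA4 open reading frame (261 bp), encoding an anti-CRISPR protein that inhibits type II-A Cas9, notably SpCas9. It is fused at its C terminus to a FLAG/NLS segment followed by mCherry, so that the inhibitor can be detected by epitope tag or red fluorescence and is directed to the nucleus. Expression is driven by a CMV promoter, annotated in the feature table as the simian CMV IE94 enhancer/promoter typical of pCS2-family vectors, and the transcript is terminated by an SV40 polyadenylation signal. An SP6 promoter lies just upstream of the coding region, where it could support in vitro transcription of sense RNA, and T7 and T3 promoters sit downstream in the opposite orientation. The automated annotation does not label the AcrIIA4 coding sequence, the NLS or the microRNA sites. By position, AcrIIA4 would lie between the SP6 promoter and the FLAG fragment.

According to the record, the 3' UTR carries three miR-122 binding sites. miR-122 is a liver-enriched microRNA, so the anti-CRISPR transcript should be repressed in hepatocytes, while cells lacking the miRNA keep expressing the inhibitor. The construct thus serves to restrict Cas9 genome editing to miR-122-positive tissue, in line with the associated study on microRNA-repressible anti-CRISPR proteins.
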