Features (pLannotate 1.2.2; 16 found; start..end, strand, type, name):
      4..22      +  promoter       SP6 promoter: promoter for bacteriophage SP6 RNA polymerase
    327..351     +  CDS            2xFLAG (fragment): two tandem FLAG® epitope tags
    390..1097    +  CDS            mCherry: mCherry is a basic (constitutively fluorescent) red fluorescent protein published in 2004, derived from Discosoma sp.. It is reported to be a very rapidly-maturing monomer with low acid sensitivity.
   1210..1228    -  promoter       T7 promoter: promoter for bacteriophage T7 RNA polymerase
   1233..1367    -  polyA_signal   SV40 poly(A) signal: SV40 polyadenylation signal
   1480..1498    -  promoter       T3 promoter: promoter for bacteriophage T3 RNA polymerase
   1543..1559    -  protein_bind   lac operator: The lac repressor binds to the lac operator to inhibit transcription in E. coli. This inhibition can be relieved by adding lactose or isopropyl-β-D-thiogalactopyranoside (IPTG). lac repressor encoded by lacI
   1567..1597    -  promoter       lac promoter: promoter for the E. coli lac operon
   1612..1633    -  protein_bind   CAP binding site: CAP binding activates transcription in the presence of cAMP. E. coli catabolite activator protein
   1646..1738    -  CDS            lacI (fragment): lac repressor; lacI; The lac repressor binds to the lac operator to inhibit transcription in E. coli. This inhibition can be relieved by adding lactose or isopropyl-β-D-thiogalactopyranoside (IPTG).
   1921..2509    -  rep_origin     ori: high-copy-number ColE1/pMB1/pBR322/pUC origin of replication
   2680..3540    -  CDS            AmpR: β-lactamase; bla; confers resistance to ampicillin, carbenicillin, and related antibiotics
   3541..3645    -  promoter       AmpR promoter: bla
   3698..4126    -  rep_origin     f1 ori (sequence partly withheld): f1 bacteriophage origin of replication; arrow indicates direction of (+) strand synthesis
   4131..4197    -  CDS            lacZα (fragment): LacZα fragment of β-galactosidase; lacZ fragment
   4204..5181    +  promoter       CMV IE94 promoter: enhancer/promoter region of simian cytomegalovirus major immediate early transcription unit IE94
>Addgene plasmid #126205 | p1149-pCSDest-AcrIIA4-mCherry-miR122BS | addgene full sequence | sequence record 254678 | Addgene NGS Result
TTGATTTAGGTGACACTATAGACGGAATTGTACCCGCGGCCGATCCACCGGTCGCCACCATGAACATCAA
TGATCTGATTAGAGAAATAAAGAATAAAGACTATACTGTTAAATTGTCTGGAACTGACAGTAATAGCATA
ACCCAACTCATCATCAGGGTTAATAATGATGGTAACGAATATGTTATAAGTGAGTCCGAGAACGAATCTA
TCGTCGAGAAGTTCATCAGTGCCTTCAAAAACGGATGGAACCAAGAGTACGAGGATGAGGAGGAATTTTA
CAATGATATGCAAACAATCACTCTGAAGAGCGAGCTTAACGGCGGGGATTATAAGGATGATGATGATAAG
GGCTCCCCTAAGAAGAAGAGAAAGGTGGGATCCGGAAGTATGGTGAGCAAGGGCGAGGAGGATAACATGG
CCATCATCAAGGAGTTCATGCGCTTCAAGGTGCACATGGAGGGCTCCGTGAACGGCCACGAGTTCGAGAT
CGAGGGCGAGGGCGAGGGCCGCCCCTACGAGGGCACCCAGACCGCCAAGCTGAAGGTGACCAAGGGTGGC
CCCCTGCCCTTCGCCTGGGACATCCTGTCCCCTCAGTTCATGTACGGCTCCAAGGCCTACGTGAAGCACC
CCGCCGACATCCCCGACTACTTGAAGCTGTCCTTCCCCGAGGGCTTCAAGTGGGAGCGCGTGATGAACTT
CGAGGACGGCGGCGTGGTGACCGTGACCCAGGACTCCTCACTGCAGGACGGCGAGTTCATCTACAAGGTG
AAGCTGCGCGGCACCAACTTCCCCTCCGACGGCCCCGTAATGCAGAAGAAGACCATGGGCTGGGAGGCCT
CCTCCGAGCGGATGTACCCCGAGGACGGCGCCCTGAAGGGCGAGATCAAGCAGAGGCTGAAGCTGAAGGA
CGGCGGCCACTACGACGCTGAGGTCAAGACCACCTACAAGGCCAAGAAGCCCGTGCAGCTGCCCGGCGCC
TACAACGTCAACATCAAGTTGGACATCACCTCCCACAACGAGGACTACACCATCGTGGAACAGTACGAAC
GCGCTGAGGGCCGCCACTCCACCGGCGGCATGGACGAGCTGTACAAGTGATAAAGCGGCCATCAAGCTTG
ACAAACACCATTGTCACACTCCAACAAACACCATTGTCACACTCCAACAAACACCATTGTCACACTCCAC
CATAGAGCTCGCTGATCAGCCTATAGTGAGTCGTATTACGTAGATCCAGACATGATAAGATACATTGATG
AGTTTGGACAAACCACAACTAGAATGCAGTGAAAAAAATGCTTTATTTGTGAAATTTGTGATGCTATTGC
TTTATTTGTAACCATTATAAGCTGCAATAAACAAGTTAACAACAACAATTGCATTCATTTTATGTTTCAG
GTTCAGGGGGAGGTGTGGGAGGTTTTTTAATTCGCGGCCGCGGCGCCAATGCATTGGGCCCGGTACCCAG
CTTTTGTTCCCTTTAGTGAGGGTTAATTGCGCGCTTGGCGTAATCATGGTCATAGCTGTTTCCTGTGTGA
AATTGTTATCCGCTCACAATTCCACACAACATACGAGCCGGGAGCATAAAGTGTAAAGCCTGGGGTGCCT
AATGAGTGAGCTAACTCACATTAATTGCGTTGCGCTCACTGCCCGCTTTCCAGTCGGGAAACCTGTCGTG
CCAGCTGCATTAATGAATCGGCCAACGCGCGGGGAGAGGCGGTTTGCGTATTGGGCGCTCTTCCGCTTCC
TCGCTCACTGACTCGCTGCGCTCGGTCGTTCGGCTGCGGCGAGCGGTATCAGCTCACTCAAAGGCGGTAA
TACGGTTATCCACAGAATCAGGGGATAACGCAGGAAAGAACATGTGAGCAAAAGGCCAGCAAAAGGCCAG
GAACCGTAAAAAGGCCGCGTTGCTGGCGTTTTTCCATAGGCTCCGCCCCCCTGACGAGCATCACAAAAAT
CGACGCTCAAGTCAGAGGTGGCGAAACCCGACAGGACTATAAAGATACCAGGCGTTTCCCCCTGGAAGCT
CCCTCGTGCGCTCTCCTGTTCCGACCCTGCCGCTTACCGGATACCTGTCCGCCTTTCTCCCTTCGGGAAG
CGTGGCGCTTTCTCATAGCTCACGCTGTAGGTATCTCAGTTCGGTGTAGGTCGTTCGCTCCAAGCTGGGC
TGTGTGCACGAACCCCCCGTTCAGCCCGACCGCTGCGCCTTATCCGGTAACTATCGTCTTGAGTCCAACC
CGGTAAGACACGACTTATCGCCACTGGCAGCAGCCACTGGTAACAGGATTAGCAGAGCGAGGTATGTAGG
CGGTGCTACAGAGTTCTTGAAGTGGTGGCCTAACTACGGCTACACTAGAAGAACAGTATTTGGTATCTGC
GCTCTGCTGAAGCCAGTTACCTTCGGAAAAAGAGTTGGTAGCTCTTGATCCGGCAAACAAACCACCGCTG
GTAGCGGTGGTTTTTTTGTTTGCAAGCAGCAGATTACGCGCAGAAAAAAAGGATCTCAAGAAGATCCTTT
GATCTTTTCTACGGGGTCTGACGCTCAGTGGAACGAAAACTCACGTTAAGGGATTTTGGTCATGAGATTA
TCAAAAAGGATCTTCACCTAGATCCTTTTAAATTAAAAATGAAGTTTTAAATCAATCTAAAGTATATATG
AGTAAACTTGGTCTGACAGTTACCAATGCTTAATCAGTGAGGCACCTATCTCAGCGATCTGTCTATTTCG
TTCATCCATAGTTGCCTGACTCCCCGTCGTGTAGATAACTACGATACGGGAGGGCTTACCATCTGGCCCC
AGTGCTGCAATGATACCGCGAGACCCACGCTCACCGGCTCCAGATTTATCAGCAATAAACCAGCCAGCCG
GAAGGGCCGAGCGCAGAAGTGGTCCTGCAACTTTATCCGCCTCCATCCAGTCTATTAATTGTTGCCGGGA
AGCTAGAGTAAGTAGTTCGCCAGTTAATAGTTTGCGCAACGTTGTTGCCATTGCTACAGGCATCGTGGTG
TCACGCTCGTCGTTTGGTATGGCTTCATTCAGCTCCGGTTCCCAACGATCAAGGCGAGTTACATGATCCC
CCATGTTGTGCAAAAAAGCGGTTAGCTCCTTCGGTCCTCCGATCGTTGTCAGAAGTAAGTTGGCCGCAGT
GTTATCACTCATGGTTATGGCAGCACTGCATAATTCTCTTACTGTCATGCCATCCGTAAGATGCTTTTCT
GTGACTGGTGAGTACTCAACCAAGTCATTCTGAGAATAGTGTATGCGGCGACCGAGTTGCTCTTGCCCGG
CGTCAATACGGGATAATACCGCGCCACATAGCAGAACTTTAAAAGTGCTCATCATTGGAAAACGTTCTTC
GGGGCGAAAACTCTCAAGGATCTTACCGCTGTTGAGATCCAGTTCGATGTAACCCACTCGTGCACCCAAC
TGATCTTCAGCATCTTTTACTTTCACCAGCGTTTCTGGGTGAGCAAAAACAGGAAGGCAAAATGCCGCAA
AAAAGGGAATAAGGGCGACACGGAAATGTTGAATACTCATACTCTTCCTTTTTCAATATTATTGAAGCAT
TTATCAGGGTTATTGTCTCATGAGCGGATACATATTTGAATGTATTTAGAAAAATAAACAAATAGGGGTT
CCGCGCACATTTCCCCGAAAAGTGCCACCTAAATTGTAAGCGTTAATATTTTGTTAAAATTCGCGTTAAA
TTTTTGTTAAATCAGCTCATTTTTTAACCAATAGGCCGAAATCGGCAAAATCCCTTATAAATCAAAAGAA
TAGACCGAGATAGGGT
[37 nt withheld, positions 3797-3833]
AAAGAACGTGGACTCCAACGTCAAAGG
[49 nt withheld, positions 3861-3909]
T
[91 nt withheld, positions 3911-4001]
G
[124 nt withheld, positions 4003-4126]
CCCATTCGCCATTCAGGCTGCGCAACTGTTGGGAAGGGCGATCGGTGCGGGCCTCTTCGCTATTACGCCA
GTCGACCGCCAATTCAATATGGCGTATATGGACTCATGCCAATTCAATATGGTGGATCTGGACCTGTGCC
AATTCAATATGGCGTATATGGACTCGTGCCAATTCAATATGGTGGATCTGGACCCCAGCCAATTCAATAT
GGCGGACTTGGCACCATGCCAATTCAATATGGCGGACCTGGCACTGTGCCAACTGGGGAGGGGTCTACTT
GGCACGGTGCCAAGTTTGAGGAGGGGTCTTGGCCCTGTGCCAAGTCCGCCATATTGAATTGGCATGGTGC
CAATAATGGCGGCCATATTGGCTATATGCCAGGATCAATATATAGGCAATATCCAATATGGCCCTATGCC
AATATGGCTATTGGCCAGGTTCAATACTATGTATTGGCCCTATGCCATATAGTATTCCATATATGGGTTT
TCCTATTGACGTAGATAGCCCCTCCCAATGGGCGGTCCCATATACCATATATGGGGCTTCCTAATACCGC
CCATAGCCACTCCCCCATTGACGTCAATGGTCTCTATATATGGTCTTTCCTATTGACGTCATATGGGCGG
TCCTATTGACGTATATGGCGCCTCCCCCATTGACGTCAATTACGGTAAATGGCCCGCCTGGCTCAATGCC
CATTGACGTCAATAGGACCACCCACCATTGACGTCAATGGGATGGCTCATTGCCCATTCATATCCGTTCT
CACGCCCCCTATTGACGTCAATGACGGTAAATGGCCCACTTGGCAGTACATCAATATCTATTAATAGTAA
CTTGGCAAGTACATTACTATTGGAAGTACGCCAGGGTACATTGGCAGTACTCCCATTGACGTCAATGGCG
GTAAATGGCCCGCGATGGCTGCCAAGTACATCCCCATTGACGTCAATGGGGAGGGGCAATGACGCAAATG
GGCGTTCCATTGACGTAAATGGGCGGTAGGCGTGCCTAATGGGAGGTCTATATAAGCAATGCTCGTTTAG
GGAACCGCCATTCTGCCTGGGGACGTCGGAGCAAGC
